Addgene plasmid #11488: pcDNA3-myc-MmUbc7/2776
Depositing lab: Allan Weissman. Depositing organization: National Cancer Institute (NCI). Publication: Endoplasmic reticulum (ER)-associated degradation of T cell receptor subunits. Involvement of ER-associated ubiquitin-conjugating enzymes (E2s). Tiwari S, Weissman AM. J Biol Chem. 2001 May 11. 276(19):16193-200. 10.1074/jbc.M007640200 PubMed 11278356.
Backbone
  Vector backbone: pcDNA3.1
  Backbone manufacturer: Invitrogen
  Backbone size w/o insert (bp): 5400
  Vector type: Mammalian Expression
Growth in bacteria
  Bacterial resistance: Ampicillin, 100 μg/mL
  Growth temperature: 37°C
  Growth strain: DH5alpha
  Copy number: High Copy
Gene/Insert
  Gene/Insert name: MmUbc7 (alt name: Ube2g2)
  Species: M. musculus (mouse)
  Insert size (bp): 500
  Mutation: n/a
  GenBank ID: AF296657 NP_003334
  Entrez Gene: Ube2g2 (a.k.a. 1110003O05Rik, D10Xrf369, UBC7, Ubc7p)
  Tag / fusion protein: myc (N terminal on insert)
  Cloning method: Restriction Enzyme; 5′ cloning site EcoR I (not destroyed); 3′ cloning site Not I (not destroyed)
  Sequencing primers: 5′ T7; 3′ BGH reverse primer
Terms and licenses: Academic/Nonprofit Terms; Industry Terms: Not Available to Industry
How to cite: pcDNA3-myc-MmUbc7/2776 was a gift from Allan Weissman (Addgene plasmid # 11488 ; http://n2t.net/addgene:11488 ; RRID:Addgene_11488)
