[The description below was written by a language model from this plasmid's Addgene catalogue record.]
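Description:
pcDNA3-myc-MmUbc7/2776 is a mammalian expression plasmid built on the Invitrogen pcDNA3.1 backbone (about 5.4 kb without insert; the plasmid name refers to pcDNA3). It is maintained in E. coli as a high-copy plasmid under ampicillin selection. The record provides no feature table, so the regulatory elements are not listed explicitly. The pcDNA3 family normally drives the insert from the CMV immediate-early promoter and terminates it with the bovine growth hormone polyadenylation signal. That layout fits the recorded sequencing primers, T7 upstream and BGH reverse downstream of the cloning site. Any mammalian selection marker carried by the backbone is not stated in the record.

The insert is the roughly 500 bp coding sequence of mouse Ubc7 (MmUbc7, gene symbol Ube2g2), a ubiquitin-conjugating enzyme (E2), in wild-type form with no recorded mutation. It was cloned between EcoRI and NotI sites, both of which remain intact, so the cassette can be excised or transferred. A myc epitope tag is fused to the N terminus of the protein, allowing the exogenous enzyme to be detected or immunoprecipitated with anti-myc antibodies and distinguished from endogenous Ube2g2.

The associated publication concerns endoplasmic reticulum-associated degradation of T cell receptor subunits and the role of ER-associated E2 enzymes in it. The plasmid is therefore suited to expressing tagged wild-type MmUbc7 in transfected mammalian cells to study its expression, localisation, interactions and contribution to ubiquitin-dependent degradation of ER substrates.
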