>Addgene plasmid #11488 | pcDNA3-myc-MmUbc7/2776 | addgene partial sequence | sequence record 18297 | T7 5'-TAATACGACTCACTATAGGG-3'
ATTTTTGAGGAGGACCTGAACCTCAAATTGGCGGGGACGGCGTTGAAGAGGCTGATGGCCGAGTATAATC
AATTAACCCTGAATCCTCCAGAAGGAATCGTGGCAGGCCCCATGAATGAAGAGAATTTTTTTGAATGGGA
GGCATTGATCATGGGCCCTGAAGACACTTGTTTTGAGTTTGGTGTTTTTCCCGCCATCCTGAGTTTCCCA
CTTGACTACCCCTTGAGCCCTCCGAAGATGAGATTCACCTGTGAGATGTTCCATCCCAACATCTATCCTG
ATGGCAGAGTCTGCATCTCCATCCTGCATGCTCCAGGTGATGATCCCATGGGTTATGAGAGCAGTGCCGA
GCGGTGGAGCCCAGTGCAGAGTGTGGAGAAGATCCTGCTTTCTGTTGTGAGCATGCTGGCAGAGCCCAAC
GATGAGAGTGGAGCAAACGTAGATGCTTCCAAGATGTGCCGGGATGACCGGAAGCAGTTCTACAAGATCG
CCAAGCAGATTGTCCAGAAGTCTCTGGGGC
